Addgene plasmid #159825: pCFJ2560 - pEXP(mosTI, unc-119)[Peft-3 | ceGFP(PATC, NLS) | tbb-2 3'UTR]
Purpose: Single copy or array insertion by MosTI using split unc-119 selection
Depositing lab: Christian Froekjaer-Jensen. Depositing organization: King Abdullah University of Science and Technology (KAUST). Publication: Modular safe-harbor transgene insertion (MosTI) for targeted single-copy and extrachromosomal array integration in C. elegans. El Mouridi S, Alkhaldi F, Frokjaer-Jensen C. G3 (Bethesda). 2022 Jul 28. pii: 6651068. doi: 10.1093/g3journal/jkac184. PubMed 35900171.
Backbone
  Vector backbone: pTwist+Amp+High+Copy
  Vector type: Worm Expression
Growth in bacteria
  Bacterial resistance: Ampicillin, 100 μg/mL
  Growth temperature: 37°C
  Growth strain: DH5alpha
  Copy number: High Copy
Gene/Insert
  Gene/Insert name: pEXP(mosTI, unc-119)[Peft-3 | ceGFP(PATC, NLS) | tbb-2 3'UTR]
  Species: C. elegans (nematode)
  Mutation: Not applicable
  Cloning method: Gateway Cloning
Terms and licenses: Academic/Nonprofit Terms; Industry Terms: Not Available to Industry
Depositor comments: See www.wormbuilder.org for more information. Please visit https://www.biorxiv.org/content/10.1101/2022.04.19.488726v3 for bioRxiv preprint.
How to cite: pCFJ2560 - pEXP(mosTI, unc-119)[Peft-3 | ceGFP(PATC, NLS) | tbb-2 3'UTR] was a gift from Christian Froekjaer-Jensen (Addgene plasmid # 159825 ; http://n2t.net/addgene:159825 ; RRID:Addgene_159825)
