[The description below was written by a language model from this plasmid's Addgene catalogue record and pLannotate feature annotations shown in this document.]
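Description:
pCFJ2560 is a C. elegans expression clone built for the MosTI (modular safe-harbor transgene insertion) system, assembled by multisite Gateway cloning into a pTwist high-copy ampicillin backbone. In bacteria it is maintained through a ColE1/pUC-type origin and selected by the β-lactamase (AmpR) gene under its own promoter. The full sequenced record is 7,929 nt.

The payload is a three-part transgene flanked by attB4, attB1, attB2 and attB3 sites, the scars of the Gateway assembly. The eft-3 promoter, taken from the worm elongation factor 1α gene, drives a codon-adapted GFP (ceGFP) that ends in an EGL-13 nuclear localization signal, and the tbb-2 3'UTR/terminator follows. The GFP coding sequence appears in the feature table as four separated fragments spread over about 3.5 kb. This fits the "PATC" designation in the name, which suggests large introns containing periodic A/T clusters, sequences generally used to resist germline silencing. The short "LEU2 promoter" hits fall within these intervening regions and are most likely spurious matches to the AT-rich sequence.

Upstream of the transgene lies a partial unc-119 coding fragment followed by a loxP site. According to the stated purpose, this is the split unc-119 selection. The plasmid presumably carries only part of the rescue gene, so a functional marker would be reconstituted only on correct insertion at a MosTI landing site, although the record does not describe this mechanism. It also does not state the role of the loxP site. The plasmid is intended for targeted single-copy insertion or for integration of extrachromosomal arrays, yielding a nuclear green fluorescent marker.
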