Features (pLannotate 1.2.2; 20 found; start..end, strand, type, name):
     72..524     +  CDS            unc-119 (fragment): UN119_CAEEL - Experimental evidence at protein level: Swiss-Prot protein existence level 1. Myristoyl-binding protein that acts as a cargo adapter: specifically binds the myristoyl moiety of a subset of N-terminally myristoylated proteins and is required for their localization. Plays a key role in ciliary membrane localization of proteins. Required for the establishment or function of the nervous system. From Caenorhabditis elegans.
    641..674     +  protein_bind   loxP: Cre-mediated recombination occurs in the 8-bp core sequence (GCATACAT). Cre recombinase
    713..733     +  protein_bind   attB4: mutant version of attB; core recombination site for the Gateway® BP reaction BP Clonase™
    734..1333    +  promoter       eft-3 promoter: eft-3; promoter for the C. elegans elongation factor 1α gene (Mitrovich and Anderson, 2000)
   1360..1380    +  protein_bind   attB1: mutant version of attB; core recombination site for the Gateway® BP reaction BP Clonase™
   1460..1678    +  CDS            (3-F)Tyr-EGFP (fragment): (3-F)Tyr-EGFP is a basic (constitutively fluorescent) green fluorescent protein published in 2004, derived from Aequorea victoria.
   2291..2311    +  promoter       LEU2 promoter (fragment): S. cerevisiae LEU2
   2499..2519    +  promoter       LEU2 promoter (fragment): S. cerevisiae LEU2
   2579..2683    +  CDS            (3-F)Tyr-EGFP (fragment): (3-F)Tyr-EGFP is a basic (constitutively fluorescent) green fluorescent protein published in 2004, derived from Aequorea victoria.
   3642..3836    +  CDS            (3-F)Tyr-EGFP (fragment): (3-F)Tyr-EGFP is a basic (constitutively fluorescent) green fluorescent protein published in 2004, derived from Aequorea victoria.
   4727..4993    +  CDS            usGFP (fragment): usGFP is a basic (constitutively fluorescent) green fluorescent protein published in 2014, derived from Aequorea victoria.
   4993..5065    +  CDS            EGL-13 NLS (fragment): nuclear localization signal from the C. elegans EGL-13 transcription factor (Lyssenko et al., 2007)
   5076..5096    -  protein_bind   attB2: mutant version of attB; core recombination site for the Gateway® BP reaction BP Clonase™
   5102..5425    +  terminator     tbb-2 terminator: tbb-2; transcription terminator for the C. elegans tubulin beta-2 gene
   5429..5449    -  protein_bind   attB3: mutant version of attB; core recombination site for the Gateway® BP reaction BP Clonase™
   6024..6612    -  rep_origin     ori: high-copy-number ColE1/pMB1/pBR322/pUC origin of replication
   6729..6753    -  protein_bind   attB1: mutant version of attB; recombination site for the Gateway® BP reaction BP Clonase™
   6853..7713    -  CDS            AmpR: β-lactamase; bla; confers resistance to ampicillin, carbenicillin, and related antibiotics
   7714..7816    -  promoter       AmpR promoter: bla
   7903..17      -  CDS            lacZα (fragment) (across the origin): LacZα fragment of β-galactosidase; lacZ fragment
>Addgene plasmid #159825 | pCFJ2560 - pEXP(mosTI, unc-119)[Peft-3 | ceGFP(PATC, NLS) | tbb-2 3'UTR] | addgene full sequence | sequence record 317437 | Addgene NGS Result
GTAAAACGACGGCCAGTCATGCATAATCCGCACGCATCTGGAATAAGGAAGTGCCATTCCGCCTGACCTA
AGTGCTTTTCGAGATCGCCAAACCGGAGAACGATCAGGAGAATGATGAGTCGCCACAGGAGTCGGCAAGA
TACGTGCGTTATAGATTTGCTCCAAACTTTTTGAAACTCAAAACGGTCGGAGCAACTGTGGAATTCAAAG
TAGGAGACATCCCAATCCATCATTTCCGAATGATCGAACGTCACTTCTTCAAAGATCGCCTTCTGAAGTG
TTTTGACTTTGAATTCGGATTCTGTATTCCGAATTCACGAAACAACTGTGAACATATCTATGAGTTCCCT
CAACTCTCTCAACAACTCAGTGAGTCATTATTCTAAAAAGTACAATTCAAAAGACTAATCTCTTTTTCAG
TGGACGACATGATCAACAATCCAAACGAGACTCGTTCTGACAGCTTCTATTTCGTCGATAACAAACTCGT
CATGCACAACAAAGCCGACTACTCATATGATGCATAAATCTTCATTGTTGAGTTTATCTTGTTGATTTTT
GAATAAATTATCAACTCTTTACTTTTTAATGGGTTATGAAATAAATAAACATTGAAAACTGATAAACAAC
GTTCATCTCTATAACTTCGTATAGCATACATTATACGAAGTTATTGCCATAGCATGGCCTTTGCAGGATT
ACGCCAAGCTATCAACTTTGTATAGAAAAGTTGGCACCTTTGGTCTTTTATTGTCAACTTCCATTGGTTC
TTCCATTGTTTCTGTTAAATTAATGAATTTTTCATAAAATAAAGACATTATACAATATAAAAATGAAGAA
TTTATTGAAAATAAACTGCCAGAGAGAAAAAGTATGCAACACTCCCGCCGAGAGTGTTTGAAATGGTGTA
CGGTACATTTTCGTGCTAGGAGTTAGATGTGCAGGCAGCAACGAGAGGGGGAGAGATTTTTTTGGGCCTT
GTGAAATTAACGTGAGTTTTCTGGTCATCTGACTAATCATGTTGGTTTTTTGTTGGTTTATTTTGTTTTT
ATCTTTGTTTTTATCCAGATTAGGAAATTTAAATTTTATGAATTTATAATGAGGTCAAACATTCAGTCCC
AGCGTTTTTCCTGTTCTCACTGTTTAGTCGAATTTTTATTTTAGGCTTTCAACAAATGTTCTAACTGTCT
TATTTGTGACCTCACTTTTTATATTTTTTTAATTTTTAAAAATATTAGAAGTTTCTAGGATAATTTTTTC
GACTTTTATTCTCTCTACCGTCCGCACTCTTCTTACTTTTAAATTAAATTGTTTTTTTTTCAGTTGGGAA
ACACTTTGCTCACTCCGTAGCAGCCATGGCAAGTTTGTACAAAAAAGCAGGCTCGGGATCCCCAAAGAAG
AAGCGTAAGGTGTCCAAGGTAACACTTAGTTTTTGTTGCTCTGTTTAAAAATTAATTTTAAGGGAGAGGA
GCTGTTCACCGGAGTCGTCCCAATCCTCGTCGAGCTCGACGGGGACGTCAACGGACACAAGTTCTCCGTG
TCCGGAGAGGGAGAGGGAGATGCCACCTACGGAAAGCTCACCCTCAAGTTCATCTGCACCACCGGAAAGC
TCCCAGTCCCATGGCCAACCCTCGTCACCACCTTCTGCTACGGAGTCCAATGCTTCTCCCGTTACCCAGG
TAAGTTTTCTGTTTTATTTACTTGTTTTGAGAATTGGGATTTTTAGCTGAAAAATTGGATTTTAAGATGA
AAAATTGAAATTTTCAACTAAAAATTTCAATTTTTAGCTGAAAAGTTAAATTTTTAGCTAAAGAGTGGGA
TTTTTAGTTGAAAAATCGAGATTTCTAGCTAAAAAGTATGATTTTTAGCTGAAAGATTGGAATTTTAAGC
AGAAAAAATTGTATTTTTAGCTGATAAATCAAATTTTAAGCGGAAAAATTTGAATTTTTAGCTAAAAAAT
TCCATTTTCAACTAAAAATCGTGATTTTTAGCTTTAAAAATTGGATTTTTAGCTGAAAAATCGGATTTTT
AGCTGAAAATTGAAATTTTTTAGTTAAAAAGTGAGATTTTTTAACAGAAAAGTGAGATTTTTAGTTAAAA
AATAATATTTTTAGCTAAAAAATACAATTTTCAACTAAAGATCGTGATTTTTAGCTTTAAAAATTGGATT
TTTAGCTAAAAAATCGGATTTTTAGCTGAAAATTGAAATTTTTTAGTTAAAAAGTGGGATTTTAAGATGA
AAAGTGAGATTTTTTAGCTGAAAAGTGAGATTTTCAGCTAAAAAATACAATTTTCAACTGAAAAATTGGG
ATTTTTAGCTTTAAAAATTGGATTTTCAGCTTTAAAAATTGGATTTTTAGCTGAAAAGTGAGATTTTTAG
TTGAAAAATTGAAATGTTTAGCTGAAAAATTGGAATTTTTAAGTAAAAAAGTGGGATTTTAAGATGAAAA
GTGAGATGTTTTTAGCTGAAAAGTGAGATTTTTAGCTAAAAAATACAATTTTCAACTGAAAAATTGGGAT
TTTTAGCTCAAAAGTGGGACGAAAGACGAAAAAAAAAATCGATTTTTTACCAAAAATTAGATTTTCAGAC
CACATGAAGCGTCACGACTTCTTCAAGTCCGCCATGCCAGAGGGATACGTCCAAGAGCGTACCATCTTCT
TCAAGGACGACGGAAACTACAAGGTAAGTTATGTACGCGATTTCTCGGCGAAAAAATGGACTTTTTTGCT
CAAAAACTGAATTTTTCAGCTTTTTTTGCACTGAAAATGCTGAAAATTGGTTTTTTTGCTGAAAATTCAC
CGAAAAAAGCTGAAAATATTGCAGAAATCGACGAAAAATGCCTTTTTTGCTGAAATTTCAGCCAGAAAAT
TGTTCAGAATCGCAATTTCCTGCCAAAATCGACGTTTTTCGGCGAAAATTGGTAGATTTTGAACCGAAAA
TTGTGAAAAATGGACTTTTTTGCTCAAAAACAGACTTTTTGAGCTTTTTTCACACTGAAAATGGTGGAAA
ATTGGATTTTCCAGCAGAAAATTCGGAAATTTTCAATTTTTGGCGGAAATTTGACGAAAAATATATGAAA
AACACCGATTTTTGTCTGAAAAAGTTCAAAAGCCGAAAAATTGGCCAAAAATCTCCAAAATCGGACTTTT
CTGGCGTTTTTCGTGGAAAAATTGAAATTTTTTTGAAAAATTGAGCAAAAATCGCCGAAAAACCGCTAAA
AAAACTGCCGAAATTGGCAATTTTGAGCTTAAAAAAACTTGAAAAATGCTCAAAATTACCCAATTTTCAC
CGGAAATTGAGCTAAAATCGTCGAAAAAGACTGAATTTTCAATTTTTAGCTGAAAATCTGCCTATTTTCG
GCTAAAATTGCTTTAAAAACATTAAAATTCAAATTTTTTGGCTAAAAATACTCAGATTGCCCTTTTTTTT
CTCCAAAAATGACAAAAAAAAAATCAATCAGAAAAATGCGATTTTTTTTACAAAAATTGGCTTCAAAACG
TCTAAATTCTCCCTAATTTTTGCTGCTGAAAATTGTGCAAAAATCACCGAAAAATGACGATTTTAGGCTG
AAAATCTTCAAAAAAAGCTCAAAATTCCCCACTTTTCACCGGAAAAAGACGAAAAAAGCTCCAAATTTAT
CGATTAACATTTTCAGACCCGTGCCGAGGTCAAGTTCGAGGGAGACACCCTCGTCAACCGTATCGAGCTC
AAGGGAATCGACTTCAAGGAGGACGGTAACATCCTGGGACACAAGCTGGAGTACAACTACAACTCCCACA
ACGTCTACATCATGGCCGACAAGCAAAAGAACGGAATCAAGGTCAACTTCAAGGTAAGTTCTTTTTTTTG
CTCGTTTTTGAGTGAAAAATTGATGGAATTCACAAAAAATGGCCAAAGAATCCTCAAAATTGGCCGAAAA
TTCTGAAAAATGACCTAAAAATCACCGAAAAACGGCCAAAAATTATCTGAAAATCGCCGAAAATCTCAAA
TTTTGAGGAAATTCCCGCTAAAAATTAATAAAAATCACCGAAAAAAGGCCAAAAATTACCTAATAAAGGC
CGAAAATCGCCTAAAAAGGCCAAAAATTCTGAAAAATGGCCAAATTTCAATTTTTCACACACAAAAAATC
CCTGAATTTTCTATTTTTACTCGAAAAACTGTGGATTTACGGGGGTAAAAATTCAGTTTTTAGTGCTATT
TCACAAGAAAAACACAGCATTTTCGACAAAAACTCCGATTTTTAAGCCAAAAATTTGAGGTTTTTAGTTT
TTTACGTGAAAACCTGAACTTTTTGCCAAAAAAACACTTTTTTTTAGACTAAAAATCAATTTTCGATCAA
AAATCACTAATTTTGCCTGAAAAAATATAGATTTTTCCACTTTTTCACTGAAAAAAAACTGGATTTTCAC
TAGAAAATCAAGTTGTTTTTAGACCAAAAATTTTATTTTTCCGCTGAAAATTATCGTTTTTCAGTCAATT
TTCAGCTAAAAATCCCTGAAATTCTGGATTTTCAGCCAAAAAACTCGAAATTTTCCAAAAAAACCCCGTT
TAAAAATGAGTTTAGACTGAAAATTCCGATTTTTGAGCCAAAAATTTGATTTTTAATCGAAAAAAATTGG
ATTTTCAACCAAAAAATCAGTTTTTCAGTGATTTTTAGAGTAAAAATCACTGATTTTAACACAAAATTCC
AGTTTTTCGTGATTTTTCACTAGAAAATCCCGATTTTTCCCCAAAAAATCCATTTTTCCGACTAAAAATC
CCCAAAGTAATTTTCAGATCCGTCACAACATCGAGGACGGATCGGTCCAACTCGCCGACCACTACCAACA
AAACACCCCAATCGGTGACGGACCAGTCCTCCTCCCAGACAACCACTACCTCTCCACCCAATCCGCCCTC
TCCAAGGACCCAAACGAGAAGCGTGACCACATGGTCCTCCTCGAGTTCGTCACCGCCGCCGGAATCACCC
ACGGAATGGACGAGCTCTACAAGTCCCGTCGTCGTAAGGCCAACCCAACCAAGCTCTCCGAGAACGCCAA
GAAGCTCGCCAAGGAGGTCGAGAACGGATCCAACCCAGCTTTCTTGTACAAAGTGGGATAAATGCAAAAT
CCTTTCAAGCATTCCCTTCTTCTCTATCACTCTTCTTTCTTTTTGTCAAAAAATTCTCTCGCTAATTTAT
TTGCTTTTTTAATGTTATTATTTTATGACTTTTTATAGTCACTGAAAAGTTTGCATCTGAGTGAAGTGAA
TGCTATCAAAATGTGATTCTGTCTGATGTACTTTCACAATCTCTCTTCAATTCCATTTTGAAGTGCTTTA
AACCCGAAAGGTTGAGAAAAATGCGAGCGCTCAAATATTTGTATTGTGTTCGTTGAGTGACCCAACAAAA
AGAGGAAACTTTATTGTGCCGCCAAGAAAAAAGTCTCACAACTTTATTATACATAGTTGATAATTCCCTC
TGACACATGCAGCTCGAGCTCAGGAAACGGAGAATCTGTGCGGCAATGTCTTATCATTTGAAACGCGCCG
TATCGATGCTGACATCATGCGGCTCCCGTGTTAGTCGAGAAGATGGGTACGGGCCTTTATTCATCCAACA
CTCTACGGCTTCTTCAAGAGCTAGTAGGGCACCCTGTAGTTGGAAAGGGATTATTTCGTATGGCGAGCCC
ATACCGTCTTTCTTGCGGAAGCTTAACACGATAGGAAGTTGGATAGTTTCGAACGATGGTTCCATACGGA
ACGCTGTCTCAAGGATGAGTCTGACGGAGTGTAACTCGAAGGCTAGGTGGAGGCTCAGTGATGATAAGTC
TGCGATGGTGGATGCATGTGTCATGGTCATAGCTGTTTCCTGTGTGAAATTGTTATCCGCTCAGAGGGCA
CAATCCTATTCCGCGCTATCCGACAATCTCCAAGACATTAGGTGGAGTTCAGTTCGGCGTATGGCATATG
TCGCTGGAAAGAACATGTGAGCAAAAGGCCAGCAAAAGGCCAGGAACCGTAAAAAGGCCGCGTTGCTGGC
GTTTTTCCATAGGCTCCGCCCCCCTGACGAGCATCACAAAAATCGACGCTCAAGTCAGAGGTGGCGAAAC
CCGACAGGACTATAAAGATACCAGGCGTTTCCCCCTGGAAGCTCCCTCGTGCGCTCTCCTGTTCCGACCC
TGCCGCTTACCGGATACCTGTCCGCCTTTCTCCCTTCGGGAAGCGTGGCGCTTTCTCATAGCTCACGCTG
TAGGTATCTCAGTTCGGTGTAGGTCGTTCGCTCCAAGCTGGGCTGTGTGCACGAACCCCCCGTTCAGCCC
GACCGCTGCGCCTTATCCGGTAACTATCGTCTTGAGTCCAACCCGGTAAGACACGACTTATCGCCACTGG
CAGCAGCCACTGGTAACAGGATTAGCAGAGCGAGGTATGTAGGCGGTGCTACAGAGTTCTTGAAGTGGTG
GCCTAACTACGGCTACACTAGAAGAACAGTATTTGGTATCTGCGCTCTGCTGAAGCCAGTTACCTTCGGA
AAAAGAGTTGGTAGCTCTTGATCCGGCAAACAAACCACCGCTGGTAGCGGTGGTTTTTTTGTTTGCAAGC
AGCAGATTACGCGCAGAAAAAAAGGATCTCAAGAAGATCCTTTGATCTTTTCTACGGGGTCTGACGCTCT
ATTCAACAAAGCCGCCGTCCCGTCAAGTCAGCGTAAATGGGTAGGGGGCTTCAAATCGTCCTCGTGATAC
CAATTCGGAGCCTGCTTTTTTGTACAAACTTGTTGATAATGGCAATTCAAGGATCTTCACCTAGATCCTT
TTAAATTAAAAATGAAGTTTTAAATCAATCTAAAGTATATATGAGTAAACTTGGTCTGACAGTTACCAAT
GCTTAATCAGTGAGGCACCTATCTCAGCGATCTGTCTATTTCGTTCATCCATAGTTGCCTGACTCCCCGT
CGTGTAGATAACTACGATACGGGAGGGCTTACCATCTGGCCCCAGTGCTGCAATGATACCGCGAGAGCCA
CGCTCACCGGCTCCAGATTTATCAGCAATAAACCAGCCAGCCGGAAGGGCCGAGCGCAGAAGTGGTCCTG
CAACTTTATCCGCCTCCATCCAGTCTATTAATTGTTGCTGGGAAGCTAGAGTAAGTAGTTCGCCAGTTAA
TAGTTTGCGCAACGTTGTTGCCATTGCTACAGGCATCGTGGTGTCACGCTCGTCGTTTGGTATGGCTTCA
TTCAGCTCCGGTTCCCAACGATCAAGGCGAGTTACATGATCCCCCATGTTGTGCAAAAAAGCGGTTAGCT
CCTTCGGTCCTCCGATCGTTGTCAGAAGTAAGTTGGCCGCAGTGTTATCACTCATGGTTATGGCAGCACT
GCATAATTCTCTTACTGTCATGCCATCCGTAAGATGCTTTTCTGTGACTGGTGAGTACTCAACCAAGTCA
TTCTGAGAATAGTGTATGCGGCGACCGAGTTGCTCTTGCCCGGCGTCAATACGGGATAATACCGCGCCAC
ATAGCAGAACTTTAAAAGTGCTCATCATTGGAAAACGTTCTTCGGGGCGAAAACTCTCAAGGATCTTACC
GCTGTTGAGATCCAGTTCGATGTAACCCACTCGTGCACCCAACTGATCTTCAGCATCTTTTACTTTCACC
AGCGTTTCTGGGTGAGCAAAAACAGGAAGGCAAAATGCCGCAAAAAAGGGAATAAGGGCGACACGGAAAT
GTTGAATACTCATACTCTTCCTTTTTCAATATTATTGAAGCATTTATCAGGGTTATTGTCTCATGAGCGG
ATACATTTGAATGTATTTAGAAAAATAAACAAATAGGGGTTCCGCGCACATTTCCCCGAAAAGTGCCAGA
TACCTGAAACAAAACCCATCGTACGGCCAAGGAAGTCTCCAATAACTGTGATCCACCACAAGCGCCAGGG
TTTTCCCAGTCACGACGTT
